>Addgene plasmid #22060 | pBS-MCS1M(1)Kana-mCMV-TK-pA | depositor full sequence | sequence record 10124 | Author sequence
[46 nt withheld, positions 1-46]
G
[124 nt withheld, positions 48-171]
CCCATTCGCCATTCAGGCTGCGCAACTGTTGGGAAGGGCGATCGGTGCGGGCCTCTTCGCTATTACGCCA
GCTGGCGAAAGGGGGATGTGCTGCAAGGCGATTAAGTTGGGTAACGCCAGGGTTTTCCCAGTCACGACGT
TGTAAAACGACGGCCAGTGAGCGCGCGTAATACGACTCACTATAGGGCGAATTGGGTACCCTAGGGCGGC
CGCAAGCTTGAATTCGAGCTCGCCCAACTCCGCCCGTTTTATGACTAGAACCAATAGTTTTTAATGCCAA
ATGCACTGAAATCCCCTAATTTGCAAAGCCAAACGCCCCCTATGTGAGTAATACGGGGACTTTTTACCCA
ATTTCCCAAGCGGAAAGCCCCCTAATACACTCATATGGCATATGAATCAGCACGGTCATGCACTCTAATG
GCGGCCCATAGGGACTTTCCACATAGGGGGCGTTCACCATTTCCCAGCATAGGGGTGGTGACTCAATGGC
CTTTACCCAAGTACATTGGGTCAATGGGAGGTAAGCCAATGGGTTTTTCCCATTACTGGCAAGCACACTG
AGTCAAATGGGACTTTCCACTGGGTTTTGCCCAAGTACATTGGGTCAATGGGAGGTGAGCCAATGGGAAA
AACCCATTGCTGCCAAGTACACTGACTCAATAGGGACTTTCCAATGGGTTTTTCCATTGTTGGCAAGCAT
ATAAGGTCAATGTGGGTGAGTCAATAGGGACTTTCCATTGTATTCTGCCCAGTACATAAGGTCAATAGGG
GGTGAATCAACAGGAAAGTCCCATTGGAGCCAAGTACACTGCGTCAATAGGGACTTTCCATTGGGTTTTG
CCCAGTACATAAGGTCAATAGGGGATGAGTCAATGGGAAAAACCCATTGGAGCCAAGTACACTGACTCAA
TAGGGACTTTCCATTGGGTTTTGCCCAGTACATAAGGTCAATAGGGGGTGAGTCAACAGGAAAGTCCCAT
TGGAGCCAAGTACATTGAGTCAATAGGGACTTTCCAATGGGTTTTGCCCAGTACATAAGGTCAATGGGAG
GTAAGCCAATGGGTTTTTCCCATTACTGGCACGTATACTGAGTCATTAGGGACTTTCCAATGGGTTTTGC
CCAGTACATAAGGTCAATAGGGGTGAATCAACAGGAAAGTCCCATTGGAGCCAAGTACACTGAGTCAATA
GGGACTTTCCATTGGGTTTTGCCCAGTACAAAAGGTCAATAGGGGGTGAGTCAATGGGTTTTTCCCATTA
TTGGCACGTACATAAGGTCAATAGGGGTGAGTCATTGGGTTTTTCCAGCCAATTTAATTAAAACGCCATG
TACTTTCCCACCATTGACGTCAATGGGCTATTGAAACTAATGCAACGTGACCTTTAAACGGTACTTTCCC
ATAGCTGATTAATGGGAAAGTACCGTTCTCGAGCCAATACACGTCAATGGGAAGTGAAAGGGCAGCCAAA
ACGTAACACCGCCCCGGTTTTCCCCTGGAAATTCCATATTGGCACGCATTCTATTGGCTGAGCTGCGTTC
TACGTGGGTATAAGAGGCGCGACCAGCGTCGGTACCGTCGCAGTCTTCGGTCTGACCACCGTAGAACGCA
GAGCTCCTCGCTGCAGCCCGGGTCTAGAGGATCCGTCGACGTTAACTTGTTTATTGCAGCTTATAATGGT
TACAAATAAAGCAATAGCATCACAAATTTCACAAATAAAGCATTTTTTTCACTGCATTCTAGTTGTGGTT
TGTCCAAACTCATCAATGTATCTTATCATGTCTGGATCCAAGCTTGCTAGCGTAATACAAGGGGTGTTAT
GAGCCATATTCAACGGGAAACGTCTTGCTCTAGGCCGCGATTAAATTCCAACATGGATGCTGATTTATAT
GGGTATAAATGGGCTCGCGATAATGTCGGGCAATCAGGTGCGACAATCTATCGATTGTATGGGAAGCCCG
ATGCGCCAGAGTTGTTTCTGAAACATGGCAAAGGTAGCGTTGCCAATGATGTTACAGATGAGATGGTCAG
ACTAAACTGGCTGACGGAATTTATGCCTCTTCCGACCATCAAGCATTTTATCCGTACTCCTGATGATGCA
TGGTTACTCACCACTGCGATCCCCGGGAAAACAGCATTCCAGGTATTAGAAGAATATCCTGATTCAGGTG
AAAATATTGTTGATGCGCTGGCAGTGTTCCTGCGCCGGTTGCATTCGATTCCTGTTTGTAATTGTCCTTT
TAACAGCGATCGCGTATTTCGTCTCGCTCAGGCGCAATCACGAATGAATAACGGTTTGGTTGATGCGAGT
GATTTTGATGACGAGCGTAATGGCTGGCCTGTTGAACAAGTCTGGAAAGAAATGCATAAACTTTTGCCAT
TCTCACCGGATTCAGTCGTCACTCATGGTGATTTCTCACTTGATAACCTTATTTTTGACGAGGGGAAATT
AATAGGTTGTATTGATGTTGGACGAGTCGGAATCGCAGACCGATACCAGGATCTTGCCATCCTATGGAAC
TGCCTCGGTGAGTTTTCTCCTTCATTACAGAAACGGCTTTTTCAAAAATATGGTATTGATAATCCTGATA
TGAATAAATTGCAGTTTCATTTGATGCTCGATGAGTTTTTCTAAGAATTAATTCATGAGCGGATACATAT
TTGAATGGCTAGCGCGGCCGCGAGCTCCAGCTTTTGTTCCCTTTAGTGAGGGTTAATTGCGCGCTTGGCG
TAATCATGGTCATAGCTGTTTCCTGTGTGAAATTGTTATCCGCTCACAATTCCACACAACATACGAGCCG
GAAGCATAAAGTGTAAAGCCTGGGGTGCCTAATGAGTGAGCTAACTCACATTAATTGCGTTGCGCTCACT
GCCCGCTTTCCAGTCGGGAAACCTGTCGTGCCAGCTGCATTAATGAATCGGCCAACGCGCGGGGAGAGGC
GGTTTGCGTATTGGGCGCTCTTCCGCTTCCTCGCTCACTGACTCGCTGCGCTCGGTCGTTCGGCTGCGGC
GAGCGGTATCAGCTCACTCAAAGGCGGTAATACGGTTATCCACAGAATCAGGGGATAACGCAGGAAAGAA
CATGTGAGCAAAAGGCCAGCAAAAGGCCAGGAACCGTAAAAAGGCCGCGTTGCTGGCGTTTTTCCATAGG
CTCCGCCCCCCTGACGAGCATCACAAAAATCGACGCTCAAGTCAGAGGTGGCGAAACCCGACAGGACTAT
AAAGATACCAGGCGTTTCCCCCTGGAAGCTCCCTCGTGCGCTCTCCTGTTCCGACCCTGCCGCTTACCGG
ATACCTGTCCGCCTTTCTCCCTTCGGGAAGCGTGGCGCTTTCTCATAGCTCACGCTGTAGGTATCTCAGT
TCGGTGTAGGTCGTTCGCTCCAAGCTGGGCTGTGTGCACGAACCCCCCGTTCAGCCCGACCGCTGCGCCT
TATCCGGTAACTATCGTCTTGAGTCCAACCCGGTAAGACACGACTTATCGCCACTGGCAGCAGCCACTGG
TAACAGGATTAGCAGAGCGAGGTATGTAGGCGGTGCTACAGAGTTCTTGAAGTGGTGGCCTAACTACGGC
TACACTAGAAGGACAGTATTTGGTATCTGCGCTCTGCTGAAGCCAGTTACCTTCGGAAAAAGAGTTGGTA
GCTCTTGATCCGGCAAACAAACCACCGCTGGTAGCGGTGGTTTTTTTGTTTGCAAGCAGCAGATTACGCG
CAGAAAAAAAGGATCTCAAGAAGATCCTTTGATCTTTTCTACGGGGTCTGACGCTCAGTGGAACGAAAAC
TCACGTTAAGGGATTTTGGTCATGAGATTATCAAAAAGGATCTTCACCTAGATCCTTTTAAATTAAAAAT
GAAGTTTTAAATCAATCTAAAGTATATATGAGTAAACTTGGTCTGACAGTTACCAATGCTTAATCAGTGA
GGCACCTATCTCAGCGATCTGTCTATTTCGTTCATCCATAGTTGCCTGACTCCCCGTCGTGTAGATAACT
ACGATACGGGAGGGCTTACCATCTGGCCCCAGTGCTGCAATGATACCGCGAGACCCACGCTCACCGGCTC
CAGATTTATCAGCAATAAACCAGCCAGCCGGAAGGGCCGAGCGCAGAAGTGGTCCTGCAACTTTATCCGC
CTCCATCCAGTCTATTAATTGTTGCCGGGAAGCTAGAGTAAGTAGTTCGCCAGTTAATAGTTTGCGCAAC
GTTGTTGCCATTGCTACAGGCATCGTGGTGTCACGCTCGTCGTTTGGTATGGCTTCATTCAGCTCCGGTT
CCCAACGATCAAGGCGAGTTACATGATCCCCCATGTTGTGCAAAAAAGCGGTTAGCTCCTTCGGTCCTCC
GATCGTTGTCAGAAGTAAGTTGGCCGCAGTGTTATCACTCATGGTTATGGCAGCACTGCATAATTCTCTT
ACTGTCATGCCATCCGTAAGATGCTTTTCTGTGACTGGTGAGTACTCAACCAAGTCATTCTGAGAATAGT
GTATGCGGCGACCGAGTTGCTCTTGCCCGGCGTCAATACGGGATAATACCGCGCCACATAGCAGAACTTT
AAAAGTGCTCATCATTGGAAAACGTTCTTCGGGGCGAAAACTCTCAAGGATCTTACCGCTGTTGAGATCC
AGTTCGATGTAACCCACTCGTGCACCCAACTGATCTTCAGCATCTTTTACTTTCACCAGCGTTTCTGGGT
GAGCAAAAACAGGAAGGCAAAATGCCGCAAAAAAGGGAATAAGGGCGACACGGAAATGTTGAATACTCAT
ACTCTTCCTTTTTCAATATTATTGAAGCATTTATCAGGGTTATTGTCTCATGAGCGGATACATATTTGAA
TGTATTTAGAAAAATAAACAAATAGGGGTTCCGCGCACATTTCCCCGAAAAGTGCCACCTAAATTGTAAG
CGTTAATATTTTGTTAAAATTCGCGTTAAATTTTTGTTAAATCAGCTCATTTTTTAACCAATAGGCCGAA
ATCGGCAAAATCCCTTATAAATCAAAAGAATAGACCGAGATAGGGT
[37 nt withheld, positions 5188-5224]
AAAGAACGTGGACTCCAACGTCAAAGG
[49 nt withheld, positions 5252-5300]
T
[45 nt withheld, positions 5302-5346]
Features (pLannotate 1.2.2; 22 found; start..end, strand, type, name):
    176..331     -  CDS            lacZα (fragment): LacZα fragment of β-galactosidase; lacZ fragment
    339..357     +  promoter       T7 promoter: promoter for bacteriophage T7 RNA polymerase
    793..810     -  promoter       mCMV promoter (fragment): mouse cytomegalovirus (CMV) immediate early promoter
    893..911     +  enhancer       CMV enhancer (fragment): human cytomegalovirus immediate early enhancer; contains an 18-bp deletion relative to the standard CMV enhancer
    923..942     +  promoter       mCMV promoter (fragment): mouse cytomegalovirus (CMV) immediate early promoter
    986..1004    +  enhancer       CMV enhancer (fragment): human cytomegalovirus immediate early enhancer; contains an 18-bp deletion relative to the standard CMV enhancer
   1043..1060    -  promoter       mCMV promoter (fragment): mouse cytomegalovirus (CMV) immediate early promoter
   1079..1097    +  enhancer       CMV enhancer (fragment): human cytomegalovirus immediate early enhancer; contains an 18-bp deletion relative to the standard CMV enhancer
   1109..1128    +  promoter       mCMV promoter (fragment): mouse cytomegalovirus (CMV) immediate early promoter
   1248..1783    +  promoter       mCMV promoter: mouse cytomegalovirus (CMV) immediate early promoter
   1825..1959    +  polyA_signal   SV40 poly(A) signal: SV40 polyadenylation signal
   1990..2805    +  CDS            KanR: aminoglycoside phosphotransferase; aph(3')-Ia; confers resistance to kanamycin in bacteria or G418 (Geneticin®) in eukaryotes
   2814..2838    -  promoter       AmpR promoter (fragment): bla
   2871..2889    -  promoter       T3 promoter: promoter for bacteriophage T3 RNA polymerase
   2934..2950    -  protein_bind   lac operator: The lac repressor binds to the lac operator to inhibit transcription in E. coli. This inhibition can be relieved by adding lactose or isopropyl-β-D-thiogalactopyranoside (IPTG). lac repressor encoded by lacI
   2958..2988    -  promoter       lac promoter: promoter for the E. coli lac operon
   3003..3024    -  protein_bind   CAP binding site: CAP binding activates transcription in the presence of cAMP. E. coli catabolite activator protein
   3037..3129    -  CDS            lacI (fragment): lac repressor; lacI; The lac repressor binds to the lac operator to inhibit transcription in E. coli. This inhibition can be relieved by adding lactose or isopropyl-β-D-thiogalactopyranoside (IPTG).
   3312..3900    -  rep_origin     ori: high-copy-number ColE1/pMB1/pBR322/pUC origin of replication
   4071..4931    -  CDS            AmpR: β-lactamase; bla; confers resistance to ampicillin, carbenicillin, and related antibiotics
   4932..5036    -  promoter       AmpR promoter: bla
   5089..171     -  rep_origin     f1 ori (across the origin) (sequence partly withheld): f1 bacteriophage origin of replication; arrow indicates direction of (+) strand synthesis
