[The description below was written by a language model from this plasmid's Addgene catalogue record and pLannotate feature annotations shown in this document.]
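Description:
pBS-MCS1M(1)Kana-mCMV-TK-pA is a pBluescript-type mammalian expression/shuttle plasmid built on the pBS-MCS1(8)-Kana backbone. It is maintained in E. coli at high copy through a ColE1/pUC-type origin and is selected with ampicillin via the β-lactamase gene. The backbone also carries an f1 phage origin for single-stranded DNA production, remnants of the lacZα/lac promoter region, and flanking T7 and T3 promoters around the cloning region. A second marker, an aph(3')-Ia kanamycin resistance gene, sits immediately downstream of the expression cassette. The record does not state its purpose, although the catalogue lists only ampicillin as the selection.

The payload is a thymidine kinase (TK) cassette: an insert of about 1.4 kb cloned into a SalI site that was destroyed on both sides, placed under the mouse cytomegalovirus immediate-early promoter and terminated by an SV40 polyadenylation signal. The annotation shows a full mCMV promoter preceded by several short repeated matches to mCMV and CMV enhancer sequences, probably reflecting the repetitive upstream enhancer region of that promoter. The depositor's full sequence (5,346 nt) does not include the TK coding region, so the feature table shows the promoter running almost directly into the poly(A) signal. The depositor notes that TK was nonetheless detected in the repository's sequencing. The annotated record therefore resembles the empty cassette rather than the complete plasmid, which should be about 6.5 kb from the stated backbone and insert sizes. The species or viral origin of the TK gene is not stated. The associated publication concerns high-capacity adenoviral vectors for anti-glioma gene therapy, suggesting the plasmid served as an intermediate for that work.
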