Addgene plasmid #22060: pBS-MCS1M(1)Kana-mCMV-TK-pA
Depositing lab: Maria Castro. Depositing organization: Cedars-Sinai Medical Center. Publication: High-capacity adenovirus vector-mediated anti-glioma gene therapy in the presence of systemic antiadenovirus immunity. King GD, Muhammad AK, Xiong W, Kroeger KM, Puntel M, Larocque D, Palmer D, Ng P, Lowenstein PR, Castro MG. J Virol. 2008 May . 82(9):4680-4. 10.1128/JVI.00232-08 PubMed 18287240.
Backbone
  Vector backbone: pBS-MCS1(8)-Kana
  Backbone size w/o insert (bp): 5100
  Vector type: Mammalian Expression
Growth in bacteria
  Bacterial resistance: Ampicillin, 100 μg/mL
  Growth temperature: 37°C
  Growth strain: DH5alpha
  Copy number: High Copy
Gene/Insert
  Gene/Insert name: TK (alt name: thymidine kinase)
  Insert size (bp): 1400
  Cloning method: Restriction Enzyme; 5′ cloning site SalI (destroyed during cloning); 3′ cloning site SalI (destroyed during cloning)
  Sequencing primers: 5′ T7; 3′ Sp6
Terms and licenses: Academic/Nonprofit Terms; Industry Terms: Not Available to Industry
Depositor comments: Note: the TK sequence is not listed in the full plasmid sequence, although it was detected in Addgene's sequencing results.
How to cite: pBS-MCS1M(1)Kana-mCMV-TK-pA was a gift from Maria Castro (Addgene plasmid # 22060 ; http://n2t.net/addgene:22060 ; RRID:Addgene_22060)
