>Addgene plasmid #22060 | pBS-MCS1M(1)Kana-mCMV-TK-pA | addgene partial sequence | sequence record 27842 | 22060 with mCMVprom-F
CCGCCCCGGTTTTCCCCTGGAAATTCCATATTGGCACGCATTCTATTGGCTGAGCTGCGTTCTACGTGGG
TATAAGAGGCGCGACCAGCGTCGGTACCGTCGCAGTCTTCGGTCTGACCACCGTAGAACGCAGAGCTCCT
CGCTGCAGCCCGGGTCTAGACCACCATGGCTTCGTACCCCGGCCATCAACACGCGTCTGCGTTCGACCAG
GCTGCGCGTTCTCGCGGCCATAGCAACCGACGTACGGCGTTGCGCCCTCGCCGGCAGCAAGAAGCCACGG
AAGTCCGCCTGGAGCAGAAAATGCCCACGCTACTGCGGGTTTATATAGACGGTCCTCACGGGATGGGGAA
AACCACCACCACGCAACTGCTGGTGGCCCTGGGTTCGCGCGACGATATCGTCTACGTACCCGAGCCGATG
ACTTACTGGCAGGTGCTGGGGGCTTCCGAGACAATCGCGAACATCTACACCACACAACACCGCCTCGACC
AGGGTGAGATATCGGCCGGGGACGCGGCGGTGGTAATGACAAGCGCCCAGATAACAATGGGCATGCCTTA
TGCCGTGACCGACGCCGTTCTGGCTCCTCATATCGGGGGGGAGGCTGGGAGCTCACATGCCCCGCCCCCG
GCCCTCACCCTCATCTTCGACCGCCATCCCATCGCCGCCCTCCTGTGCTACCCGGCCGCGCGATACCTTA
TGGGCAGCATGACCCCCCAGGCCGTGCTGGCGTTCGTGGCCCTCATCCCGCCGACCTTGCCCGGCACAAA
CATCGTGTTGGGGGCCCTTCCGGA
