>Addgene plasmid #22060 | pBS-MCS1M(1)Kana-mCMV-TK-pA | addgene partial sequence | sequence record 27843 | 22060 with T7
GNGGCCGCAGCTTGGCGCGCCGCTAGCCATTCAAATATGTATCCGCTCATGAATTAATTCTTAGAAAAAC
TCATCGAGCATCAAATGAAACTGCAATTTATTCATATCAGGATTATCAATACCATATTTTTGAAAAAGCC
GTTTCTGTAATGAAGGAGAAAACTCACCGAGGCAGTTCCATAGGATGGCAAGATCCTGGTATCGGTCTGC
GATTCCGACTCGTCCAACATCAATACAACCTATTAATTTCCCCTCGTCAAAAATAAGGTTATCAAGTGAG
AAATCACCATGAGTGACGACTGAATCCGGTGAGAATGGCAAAAGTTTATGCATTTCTTTCCAGACTTGTT
CAACAGGCCAGCCATTACGCTCGTCATCAAAATCACTCGCATCAACCAAACCGTTATTCATTCGTGATTG
CGCCTGAGCGAGACGAAATACGCGATCGCTGTTAAAAGGACAATTACAAACAGGAATCGAATGCAACCGG
CGCAGGAACACTGCCAGCGCATCAACAATATTTTCACCTGAATCAGGATATTCTTCTAATACCTGGAATG
CTGTTTTCCCGGGGATCGCAGTGGTGAGTAACCATGCATCATCAGGAGTACGGATAAAATGCNGNNNGGG
GG
